>Addgene plasmid #36029 | pDR196 | depositor full sequence | sequence record 44435 | pDR196 sequence 6406 bps
CTAGTGGATCCCCCGGGCTGCAGGAATTCGATATCAAGCTTATCGATACCGTCGACCTCGAGGGGGGGCC
CGGTACCCAATTCGCCCTATAGTGAGTCGTATTACGCGCGGATCCAGCTTTGGACTTCTTCGCCAGAGGT
TTGGTCAAGTCTCCAATCAAGGTTGTCGGCTTGTCTACCTTGCCAGAAATTTACGAAAAGATGGAAAAGG
GTCAAATCGTTGGTAGATACGTTGTTGACACTTCTAAATAAGCGAATTTCTTATGATTTATGATTTTTAT
TATTAAATAAGTTATAAAAAAAATAAGTGTATACAAATTTTAAAGTGACTCTTAGGTTTTAAAACGARAA
TTCTTATTCTTGAGTAACTCTTTCCTGTAGGTCAGGTTGCTTTCTCAGGTATAGCATGAGGTCGCTCTTA
TTGACCACACCTCTACCGGCATGCCAATTCACTGGCCGTCGTTTTACAACGTCGTGACTGGGAAAACCCT
GGCGTTACCCAACTTAATCGCCTTGCAGCACATCCCCCTTTCGCCAGCTGGCGTAATAGCGAAGAGGCCC
GCACCGATCGCCCTTCCCAACAGTTGCGCAGCCTGAATGGCGAATGGCGCCTGATGCGGTATTTTCTCCT
TACGCATCTGTGCGGTATTTCACACCGCATAATCGGATCGTACTTGTTACCCATCATTGAATTTTGAACA
TCCGAACCTGGGAGTTTTCCCTGAAACAGATAGTATATTTGAACCTGTATAATAATATATAGTCTAGCGC
TTTACGGAAGACAATGTATGTATTTCGGTTCCTGGAGAAACTATTGCATCTATTGCATAGGTAATCTTGC
ACGTCGCATCCCCGGTTCATTTTCTGCGTTTCCATCTTGCACTTCAATAGCATATCTTTGTTAACGAAGC
ATCTGTGCTTCATTTTGTAGAACAAAAATGCAACGCGAGAGCGCTAATTTTTCAAACAAAGAATCTGAGC
TGCATTTTTACAGAACAGAAATGCAACGCGAAAGCGCTATTTTACCAACGAAGAATCTGTGCTTCATTTT
TGTAAAACAAAAATGCAACGCGAGAGCGCTAATTTTTCAAACAAAGAATCTGAGCTGCATTTTTACAGAA
CAGAAATGCAACGCGAGAGCGCTATTTTACCAACAAAGAATCTATACTTCTTTTTTGTTCTACAAAAATG
CATCCCGAGAGCGCTATTTTTCTAACAAAGCATCTTAGATTACTTTTTTTCTCCTTTGTGCGCTCTATAA
TGCAGTCTCTTGATAACTTTTTGCACTGTAGGTCCGTTAAGGTTAGAAGAAGGCTACTTTGGTGTCTATT
TTCTCTTCCATAAAAAAAGCCTGACTCCACTTCCCGCGTTTACTGATTACTAGCGAAGCTGCGGGTGCAT
TTTTTCAAGATAAAGGCATCCCCGATTATATTCTATACCGATGTGGATTGCGCATACTTTGTGAACAGAA
AGTGATAGCGTTGATGATTCTTCATTGGTCAGAAAATTATGAACGGTTTCTTCTATTTTGTCTCTATATA
CTACGTATAGGAAATGTTTACATTTTCGTATTGTTTTCGATTCACTCTATGAATAGTTCTTACTACAATT
TTTTTGTCTAAAGAGTAATACTAGAGATAAACATAAAAAATGTAGAGGTCGAGTTTAGATGCAAGTTCAA
GGAGCGAAAGGTGGATGGGTAGGTTATATAGGGATATAGCACAGAGATATATAGCAAAGAGATACTTTTG
AGCAATGTTTGTGGAAGCGGTATTCGCAATATTTTAGTAGCTCGTTACAGTCCGGTGCGTTTTTGGTTTT
TTGAAAGTGCGTCTTCAGAGCGCTTTTGGTTTTCAAAAGCGCTCTGAAGTTCCTATACTTTCTAGCTAGA
GAATAGGAACTTCGGAATAGGAACTTCAAAGCGTTTCCGAAAACGAGCGCTTCCGAAAATGCAACGCGAG
CTGCGCACATACAGCTCACTGTTCACGTCGCACCTATATCTGCGTGTTGCCTGTATATATATATACATGA
GAAGAACGGCATAGTGCGTGTTTATGCTTAAATGCGTACTTATATGCGTCTATTTATGTAGGATGAAAGG
TAGTCTAGTACCTCCTGTGATATTATCCCATTCCATGCGGGGTATCGTATGCTTCCTTCAGCACTACCCT
TTAGCTGTTCTATATGCTGCCACTCCTCAATTGGATTAGTCTCATCCTTCAATGCTATCATTTCCTTTGA
TATTGGATCGATCCGATGATAAGCTGTCAAACATGAGAATTGGGTAATAACTGATATAATTAAATTGAAG
CTCTAATTTGTGAGTTTAGTATACATGCATTTACTTATAATACAGTTTTTTAGTTTTGCTGGCCGCATCT
TCTCAAATATGCTTCCCAGCCTGCTTTTCTGTAACGTTCACCCTCTACCTTAGCATCCCTTCCCTTTGCA
AATAGTCCTCTTCCAACAATAATAATGTCAGATCCTGTAGAGACCACATCATCCACGGTTCTATACTGTT
GACCCAATGCGTCTCCCTTGTCATCTAAACCCACACCGGGTGTCATAATCAACCAATCGTAACCTTCATC
TCTTCCACCCATGTCTCTTTGAGCAATAAAGCCGATAACAAAATCTTTGTCGCTCTTCGCAATGTCAACA
GTACCCTTAGTATATTCTCCAGTAGATAGGGAGCCCTTGCATGACAATTCTGCTAACATCAAAAGGCCTC
TAGGTTCCTTTGTTACTTCTTCTGCCGCCTGCTTCAAACCGCTAACAATACCTGGGCCCACCACACCGTG
TGCATTCGTAATGTCTGCCCATTCTGCTATTCTGTATACACCCGCAGAGTACTGCAATTTGACTGTATTA
CCAATGTCAGCAAATTTTCTGTCTTCGAAGAGTAAAAAATTGTACTTGGCGGATAATGCCTTTAGCGGCT
TAACTGTGCCCTCCATGGAAAAATCAGTCAAGATATCCACATGTGTTTTTAGTAAACAAATTTTGGGACC
TAATGCTTCAACTAACTCCAGTAATTCCTTGGTGGTACGAACATCCAATGAAGCACACAAGTTTGTTTGC
TTTTCGTGCATGATATTAAATAGCTTGGCAGCAACAGGACTAGGATGAGTAGCAGCACGTTCCTTATATG
TAGCTTTCGACATGATTTATCTTCGTTTCCTGCATGTTTTTGTTCTGTGCAGTTGGGTTAAGAATACTGG
GCAATTTCATGTTTCTTCAACACTACATATGCGTATATATACCAATCTAAGTCTGTGCTCCTTCCTTCGT
TCTTCCTTCTGTTCGGAGATTACCGAATCAAAAAAATTTCAAGGAAACCGAAATCAAAAAAAAGAATAAA
AAAAAAATGATGAATTGAAAAGCTAATTCTTGAAGACGAAAGGGCCTCGTGATACGCCTATTTTTATAGG
TTAATGTCATGATAATAATGGTTTCTTAGACGTCAGGTGGCACTTTTCGGGGAAATGTGCGCGGAACCCC
TATTTGTTTATTTTTCTAAATACATTCAAATATGTATCCGCTCATGAGACAATAACCCTGATAAATGCTT
CAATAATATTGAAAAAGGAAGAGTATGAGTATTCAACATTTCCGTGTCGCCCTTATTCCCTTTTTTGCGG
CATTTTGCCTTCCTGTTTTTGCTCACCCAGAAACGCTGGTGAAAGTAAAAGATGCTGAAGATCAGTTGGG
TGCACGAGTGGGTTACATCGAACTGGATCTCAACAGCGGTAAGATCCTTGAGAGTTTTCGCCCCGAAGAA
CGTTTTCCAATGATGAGCACTTTTAAAGTTCTGCTATGTGGCGCGGTATTATCCCGTATTGACGCCGGGC
AAGAGCAACTCGGTCGCCGCATACACTATTCTCAGAATGACTTGGTTGAGTACTCACCAGTCACAGAAAA
GCATCTTACGGATGGCATGACAGTAAGAGAATTATGCAGTGCTGCCATAACCATGAGTGATAACACTGCG
GCCAACTTACTTCTGACAACGATCGGAGGACCGAAGGAGCTAACCGCTTTTTTGCACAACATGGGGGATC
ATGTAACTCGCCTTGATCGTTGGGAACCGGAGCTGAATGAAGCCATACCAAACGACGAGCGTGACACCAC
GATGCCTGTAGCAATGGCAACAACGTTGCGCAAACTATTAACTGGCGAACTACTTACTCTAGCTTCCCGG
CAACAATTAATAGACTGGATGGAGGCGGATAAAGTTGCAGGACCACTTCTGCGCTCGGCCCTTCCGGCTG
GCTGGTTTATTGCTGATAAATCTGGAGCCGGTGAGCGTGGGTCTCGCGGTATCATTGCAGCACTGGGGCC
AGATGGTAAGCCCTCCCGTATCGTAGTTATCTACACGACGGGGAGTCAGGCAACTATGGATGAACGAAAT
AGACAGATCGCTGAGATAGGTGCCTCACTGATTAAGCATTGGTAACTGTCAGACCAAGTTTACTCATATA
TACTTTAGATTGATTTAAAACTTCATTTTTAATTTAAAAGGATCTAGGTGAAGATCCTTTTTGATAATCT
CATGACCAAAATCCCTTAACGTGAGTTTTCGTTCCACTGAGCGTCAGACCCCGTAGAAAAGATCAAAGGA
TCTTCTTGAGATCCTTTTTTTCTGCGCGTAATCTGCTGCTTGCAAACAAAAAAACCACCGCTACCAGCGG
TGGTTTGTTTGCCGGATCAAGAGCTACCAACTCTTTTTCCGAAGGTAACTGGCTTCAGCAGAGCGCAGAT
ACCAAATACTGTTCTTCTAGTGTAGCCGTAGTTAGGCCACCACTTCAAGAACTCTGTAGCACCGCCTACA
TACCTCGCTCTGCTAATCCTGTTACCAGTGGCTGCTGCCAGTGGCGATAAGTCGTGTCTTACCGGGTTGG
ACTCAAGACGATAGTTACCGGATAAGGCGCAGCGGTCGGGCTGAACGGGGGGTTCGTGCACACAGCCCAG
CTTGGAGCGAACGACCTACACCGAACTGAGATACCTACAGCGTGAGCTATGAGAAAGCGCCACGCTTCCC
GAAGGGAGAAAGGCGGACAGGTATCCGGTAAGCGGCAGGGTCGGAACAGGAGAGCGCACGAGGGAGCTTC
CAGGGGGAAACGCCTGGTATCTTTATAGTCCTGTCGGGTTTCGCCACCTCTGACTTGAGCGTCGATTTTT
GTGATGCTCGTCAGGGGGGCGGAGCCTATGGAAAAACGCCAGCAACGCGGCCTTTTTACGGTTCCTGGCC
TTTTGCTGGCCTTTTGCTCACATGTTCTTTCCTGCGTTATCCCCTGATTCTGTGGATAACCGTATTACCG
CCTTTGAGTGAGCTGATACCGCTCGCCGCAGCCGAACGACCGAGCGCAGCGAGTCAGTGAGCGAGGAAGC
GGAAGAGCGCCCAATACGCAAACCGCCTCTCCCCGCGCGTTGGCCGATTCATTAATGCAGCTGGCACGAC
AGGTTTCCCGACTGGAAAGCGGGCAGTGAGCGCAACGCAATTAATGTGAGTTAGCTCACTCATTAGGCAC
CCCAGGCTTTACACTTTATGCTTCCGGCTCGTATGTTGTGTGGAATTGTGAGCGGATAACAATTTCACAC
AGGAAACAGCTATGACCATGATTACGCCAAGCTTCCTGAAACGGAGAAACATAAACAGGCATTGCTGGGA
TCACCCATACATCACTCTGTTTTGCCTGACCTTTTCCGGTAATTTGAAAACAAACCCGGTCTCGAAGCGG
AGATCCGGCGATAATTACCGCAGAAATAAACCCATACACGAGACGTAGAACCAGCCGCACATGGCCGGAG
AAACTCCTGCGAGAATTTCGTAAACTCGCGCGCATTGCATCTGTATTTCCTAATGCGGCACTTCCAGGCC
TCGATCGAGACCGTTTATCCATTGCTTTTTTGTTGTCTTTTTCCCTCGTTCACAGAAAGTCTGAAGAAGC
TATAGTAGAACTATGAGCTTTTTTTGTTTCTGTTTTCCTTTTTTTTTTTTTTACCTCTGTGGAAATTGTT
ACTCTCACACTCTTTAGTTCGTTTGTTTGTTTTGTTTATTCCAATTATGACCGGTGACGAAACGTGGTCG
ATGGTGGGTACCGCTTATGCTCCCCTCCATTAGTTTCGATTATATAAAAAGGCCAAATATTGTATTATTT
TCAAATGTCCTATCATTATCGTCTAACATCTAATTTCTCTTAAATTTTTTCTCTTTCTTTCCTATAACAC
CAATAGTGAAAATCTTTTTTTCTTCTATATCTACAAAAACTTTTTTTTTCTATCAACCTCGTTGATAAAT
TTTTTCTTTAACAATCGTTAATAATTAATTAATTGGAAAATAACCATTTTTTCTCTCTTTTATACACACA
TTCAAAAGAAAGAAAAAAAATATACCCCAGCCTCGA
Features (pLannotate 1.2.2; 21 found; start..end, strand, type, name):
     86..104     -  promoter       T7 promoter: promoter for bacteriophage T7 RNA polymerase
    105..248     +  CDS            ADH1 (fragment): ADH1_YEAST - Also known as ADC1. Experimental evidence at protein level: Swiss-Prot protein existence level 1. This isozyme preferentially catalyzes the conversion of primary unbranched alcohols to their corresponding aldehydes. Also shows activity toward secondary alcohols. From Saccharomyces cerevisiae (strain ATCC 204508 / S288c) (Baker's yeast).
    252..439     +  terminator     ADH1 terminator: S. cerevisiae ADH1; transcription terminator for the S. cerevisiae alcohol dehydrogenase 1 (ADH1) gene
    447..604     +  CDS            lacZα (fragment): LacZα fragment of β-galactosidase; lacZ fragment
    610..661     -  misc_feature   bom (fragment): basis of mobility region from pBR322
    666..749     +  CDS            RAF1 (fragment): RAF_YEAST - Experimental evidence at transcript level: Swiss-Prot protein existence level 2. Antagonizes transcriptional repression of recombinase FLP by REP1-REP2. May play a role in plasmid partitioning. From Saccharomyces cerevisiae (strain ATCC 204508 / S288c) (Baker's yeast).
    903..2249    -  rep_origin     2μ ori: yeast 2μ plasmid origin of replication
   2254..2270    -  promoter       tet promoter (fragment): E. coli promoter for tetracycline efflux protein gene
   2360..3163    -  CDS            URA3: orotidine-5'-phosphate decarboxylase, required for uracil biosynthesis; S. cerevisiae URA3; yeast auxotrophic marker, counterselectable with 5-fluoroorotic acid (5-FOA)
   3164..3379    -  promoter       URA3 promoter: S. cerevisiae URA3
   3490..3594    +  promoter       AmpR promoter: bla
   3595..4455    +  CDS            AmpR: β-lactamase; bla; confers resistance to ampicillin, carbenicillin, and related antibiotics
   4626..5214    +  rep_origin     ori: high-copy-number ColE1/pMB1/pBR322/pUC origin of replication
   5397..5489    +  CDS            lacI (fragment): lac repressor; lacI; The lac repressor binds to the lac operator to inhibit transcription in E. coli. This inhibition can be relieved by adding lactose or isopropyl-β-D-thiogalactopyranoside (IPTG).
   5502..5523    +  protein_bind   CAP binding site: CAP binding activates transcription in the presence of cAMP. E. coli catabolite activator protein
   5538..5568    +  promoter       lac promoter: promoter for the E. coli lac operon
   5576..5592    +  protein_bind   lac operator: The lac repressor binds to the lac operator to inhibit transcription in E. coli. This inhibition can be relieved by adding lactose or isopropyl-β-D-thiogalactopyranoside (IPTG). lac repressor encoded by lacI
   5630..5884    -  CDS            BRP1 (fragment): BRP1_YEAST - Protein predicted: Swiss-Prot protein existence level 4. From Saccharomyces cerevisiae (strain ATCC 204508 / S288c) (Baker's yeast).
   5986..6002    -  promoter       ARG4 promoter (fragment): S. cerevisiae ARG4
   6107..6190    +  CDS            YG007_YEAST: Protein predicted: Swiss-Prot protein existence level 4. From Saccharomyces cerevisiae (strain ATCC 204508 / S288c) (Baker's yeast).
   6406..77      +  misc_feature   MCS (fragment) (across the origin): pBluescript multiple cloning site
