[The description below was written by a language model from this plasmid's Addgene catalogue record and pLannotate feature annotations shown in this document.]
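Description:
pDR196 is an empty yeast expression backbone of about 6.4 kb, derived from pDR195 by replacing the cloning region with a new multiple cloning site. It is an E. coli–Saccharomyces cerevisiae shuttle vector. In bacteria it replicates from a high-copy ColE1/pUC-type origin and is selected through the β-lactamase gene (AmpR) with its own promoter. In yeast it is maintained episomally at multiple copies by the 2μ origin and selected through the URA3 auxotrophic marker, driven by its native promoter. URA3 complements uracil auxotrophy and can also be counterselected with 5-fluoroorotic acid.

The expression cassette is centred on a pBluescript-type polylinker that spans the sequence origin, followed by a short remnant of the ADH1 coding region and the S. cerevisiae ADH1 transcription terminator. A T7 promoter sits next to the polylinker on the opposite strand. The record does not name the yeast promoter that drives inserts. Immediately upstream of the cloning site, the automated annotation detects only fragments of yeast genomic sequence (partial BRP1, a predicted open reading frame and a small ARG4 promoter match), which probably mark the promoter-bearing region without identifying it. Other short hits appear to be carry-over from the parental cloning vectors rather than functional parts of the design. These include lacZα and lacI fragments, the lac promoter, operator and CAP site, a bom remnant, a tet promoter fragment and a partial 2μ RAF1 sequence.

No insert is present. The associated publication concerns the characterisation of an Arabidopsis GABA transporter, which is consistent with using this vector for heterologous expression of cloned cDNAs, such as plant transporters, in ura3 yeast strains for functional or complementation assays.
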