Addgene plasmid #36029: pDR196
Purpose: (Empty Backbone)
Depositing lab: Wolf Frommer & Dominique Loque & Doris Rentsch. Depositing organization: Lab of Wolf B. Frommer. Publication: AtGAT1, a high affinity transporter for gamma-aminobutyric acid in Arabidopsis thaliana. Meyer A, Eskandari S, Grallath S, Rentsch D. J Biol Chem. 2006 Mar 17;281(11):7197-204. Epub 2006 Jan 10. 10.1074/jbc.M510766200 PubMed 16407306.
Backbone
  Vector backbone: pDR195
  Backbone size (bp): 6400
  Modifications to backbone: New msc
  Vector type: Yeast Expression
  Selectable markers: URA3
Growth in bacteria
  Bacterial resistance: Ampicillin, 100 μg/mL
  Growth temperature: 37°C
  Growth strain: DH5alpha
  Copy number: High Copy
Terms and licenses: Academic/Nonprofit Terms; Industry Terms: Not Available to Industry
How to cite: pDR196 was a gift from Wolf Frommer & Dominique Loque & Doris Rentsch (Addgene plasmid # 36029 ; http://n2t.net/addgene:36029 ; RRID:Addgene_36029)
