>Addgene plasmid #36029 | pDR196 | addgene partial sequence | sequence record 47733 | M13rev
CATAAACAGGCATTGCTGGGATCACCCATACATCACTCTGTTTTGCCTGACCTTTTCCGGTAATTTGAAA
ACAAACCCGGTCTCGAAGCGGAGATCCGGCGATAATTACCGCAGAAATAAACCCATACACGAGACGTAGA
ACCAGCCGCACATGGCCGGAGAAACTCCTGCGAGAATTTCGTAAACTCGCGCGCATTGCATCTGTATTTC
CTAATGCGGCACTTCCAGGCCTCGATCGAGACCGTTTATCCATTGCTTTTTTGTTGTCTTTTTCCCTCGT
TCACAGAAAGTCTGAAGAAGCTATAGTAGAACTATGAGCTTTTTTTGTTTCTGTTTTCCTTTTTTTTTTT
TTTACCTCTGTGGAAATTGTTACTCTCACACTCTTTAGTTCGTTTGTTTGTTTTGTTTATTCCAATTATG
ACCGGTGACGAAACGTGGTCGATGGTGGGTACCGCTTATGCTCCCCTCCATTAGTTTCGATTATATAAAA
AGGCCAAATATTGTATTATTTTCAAATGTCCTATCATTATCGTCTAACATCTAATTTCTCTTAAATTTTT
TCTCTTTCTTTCCTATAACACCAATAGTGAAAATCTTTTTTTCTTCTATATCTACAAAAACTTTTTTTTT
CTATCAACCTCGTTGATAAATTTTTTCTTTAACAATCGTTAATAATTAATTAATTGGAAAATAACCATTT
TTTCTCTCTTTTATACACACATTCAAAAGAAAGAAAAAAAATATACCCCAGCCTCGACTAGTGGATCCCC
CGGGCTGCAGGAATTCGATATCAAGCTTATCGATACCGTCGACCTCGAGGGGGGGCCCGGTACCCAATTC
GCCCTATAGTGAGTCGTATTACGCGCG
