>Addgene plasmid #36029 | pDR196 | addgene partial sequence | sequence record 47828 | URA3-F 5'-GAGAAGATGCGGCCAGCAAAA-3'
ATGCATGTATACTAAACTCACAAATTAGAGCTTCAATTTAATTATATCAGTTATTACCCAATTCTCATGT
TTGACAGCTTATCATCGGATCGATCCAATATCAAAGGAAATGATAGCATTGAAGGATGAGACTAATCCAA
TTGAGGAGTGGCAGCATATAGAACAGCTAAAGGGTAGTGCTGAAGGAAGCATACGATACCCCGCATGGAA
TGGGATAATATCACAGGAGGTACTAGACTACCTTTCATCCTACATAAATAGACGCATATAAGTACGCATT
TAAGCATAAACACGCACTATGCCGTTCTTCTCATGTATATATATATACAGGCAACACGCAGATATAGGTG
CGACGTGAACAGTGAGCTGTATGTGCGCAGCTCGCGTTGCATTTTCGGAAGCGCTCGTTTTCGGAAACGC
TTTGAAGTTCCTATTCCGAAGTTCCTATTCTCTAGCTAGAAAGTATAGGAACTTCAGAGCGCTTTTGAAA
ACCAAAAGCGCTCTGAAGACGCACTTTCAAAAAACCAAAAACGCACCGGACTGTAACGAGCTACTAAAAT
ATTGCGAATACCGCTTCCACAAACATTGCTCAAAAGTATCTCTTTGCTATATATCTCTGTGCTATATCCC
TATATAACCTACCCATCCACCTTTCGCTCCTTGAACTTGCATCTAAACTCGACCTCTACATTTTTTATGT
TTATCTCTAGTATTACTCTTTAGACAAAAAAATTGTAGTAAGAACTATTCATAGAGTGAATCGAAAACAA
TACGAAAATGTAAACATTTCCTATACGTAGTATATAGAGACAAAATAGAAGAAACCGTTCATAATTTTCT
GACCAATGAAGAATCATCAACGCTATCACTTT
